Addgene plasmid #162353: pC0.292 L3S2P11
Purpose: Level 0 transcription terminator
Depositing lab: Alistair McCormick. Depositing organization: University of Edinburgh. Publication: Evaluation and Comparison of the Efficiency of Transcription Terminators in Different Cyanobacterial Species. Gale GAR, Wang B, McCormick AJ. Front Microbiol. 2021 Jan 15;11:624011. doi: 10.3389/fmicb.2020.624011. eCollection 2020. PubMed 33519785.
Backbone
  Vector backbone: pICH41276
Growth in bacteria
  Bacterial resistance: Spectinomycin, 50 μg/mL
  Growth temperature: 37°C
  Growth strain: DH5alpha
  Copy number: High Copy
Gene/Insert
  Gene/Insert name: L3S2P11
  Insert size (bp): 57
Terms and licenses: Academic/Nonprofit Terms; Industry Terms: Not Available to Industry
How to cite: pC0.292 L3S2P11 was a gift from Alistair McCormick (Addgene plasmid # 162353 ; http://n2t.net/addgene:162353 ; RRID:Addgene_162353)
