[The description below was written by a language model from this plasmid's Addgene catalogue record and pLannotate feature annotations shown in this document.]
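Description:
pC0.292 L3S2P11 is a small Level 0 part plasmid, about 2.3 kb, that carries a single transcription terminator in the pICH41276 backbone. In hierarchical modular cloning schemes, "Level 0" denotes the basic storage vectors that each hold one standardised part, such as a promoter, coding sequence or terminator, ready to be combined with other parts into transcription units at the next assembly level. The plasmid is maintained in E. coli from a high-copy ColE1/pUC-type origin of replication. Selection is with spectinomycin through the aadA aminoglycoside adenylyltransferase gene, which appears to be driven by the annotated bla (AmpR) promoter lying upstream in the same orientation.

The payload is L3S2P11, a 57 bp terminator element. It is too short and specialised to have been recognised by the automated annotation, so it does not appear in either feature table, and its exact position and flanking cloning sites are not given in the record. The other annotated items are short fragments of a gentamicin acetyltransferase gene, an integron-type integrase and lacI. These are most plausibly non-functional remnants of the resistance cassette and of the backbone's original cloning region rather than working genes. The two sequence records (2,310 and 2,300 nt) show the same set of features in opposite orientations with different start points, so they represent the same plasmid.

According to the associated publication title, the part belongs to a collection used to evaluate and compare the efficiency of transcription terminators across different cyanobacterial species. Its expected use is as a source of a defined terminator for building expression cassettes.
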