Features (pLannotate 1.2.2; 6 found; start..end, strand, type, name):
    188..776     -  rep_origin     ori: high-copy-number ColE1/pMB1/pBR322/pUC origin of replication
    950..1738    -  CDS            aadA: S3AD_ECOLX - Experimental evidence at protein level: Swiss-Prot protein existence level 1. Mediates bacterial resistance to the antibiotics streptomycin and spectinomycin. From Escherichia coli.
   1745..1801    -  CDS            GmR (fragment): gentamycin acetyltransferase; aacC1; confers resistance to gentamycin
   1889..1969    +  CDS            int (fragment): INT2_ECOLX - Protein inferred from homology: Swiss-Prot protein existence level 3. Putative integrase believed to be involved in the insertion of antibiotic resistance genes into plasmids and transposons. From Escherichia coli.
   1960..2064    -  promoter       AmpR promoter: bla
   2266..5       -  CDS            lacI (fragment) (across the origin): lac repressor; lacI; The lac repressor binds to the lac operator to inhibit transcription in E. coli. This inhibition can be relieved by adding lactose or isopropyl-β-D-thiogalactopyranoside (IPTG).
>Addgene plasmid #162353 | pC0.292 L3S2P11 | addgene full sequence | sequence record 333789 | Addgene NGS Result
GGCGCTCTTCCGCTTCCTCGCTCACTGACTCGCTGCGCTCGGTCGTTCGGCTGCGGCGAGCGGTATCAGC
TCACTCAAAGGCGGTAATACGGTTATCCACAGAATCAGGGGATAACGCAGGAAAGAACATGTGAGCAAAA
GGCCAGCAAAAGGCCAGGAACCGTAAAAAGGCCGCGTTGCTGGCGTTTTTCCATAGGCTCCGCCCCCCTG
ACGAGCATCACAAAAATCGACGCTCAAGTCAGAGGTGGCGAAACCCGACAGGACTATAAAGATACCAGGC
GTTTCCCCCTGGAAGCTCCCTCGTGCGCTCTCCTGTTCCGACCCTGCCGCTTACCGGATACCTGTCCGCC
TTTCTCCCTTCGGGAAGCGTGGCGCTTTCTCATAGCTCACGCTGTAGGTATCTCAGTTCGGTGTAGGTCG
TTCGCTCCAAGCTGGGCTGTGTGCACGAACCCCCCGTTCAGCCCGACCGCTGCGCCTTATCCGGTAACTA
TCGTCTTGAGTCCAACCCGGTAAGACACGACTTATCGCCACTGGCAGCAGCCACTGGTAACAGGATTAGC
AGAGCGAGGTATGTAGGCGGTGCTACAGAGTTCTTGAAGTGGTGGCCTAACTACGGCTACACTAGAAGAA
CAGTATTTGGTATCTGCGCTCTGCTGAAGCCAGTTACCTTCGGAAAAAGAGTTGGTAGCTCTTGATCCGG
CAAACAAACCACCGCTGGTAGCGGTGGTTTTTTTGTTTGCAAGCAGCAGATTACGCGCAGAAAAAAAGGA
TCTCAAGAAGATCCTTTGATCTTTTCTACGGGGTCTGACGCTCAGTGGAACGAAAACTCACGTTAAGGGA
TTTTGGTCATGAGATTATCAAAAAGGATCTTCACCTAGATCCTTTTAAATTAAAAATGAAGTTTTAAATC
AATCTAAAGTATATATGAGTAAACTTGGTCTGACAGTTATTTGCCGACTACCTTGGTGATCTCGCCTTTT
ACGTAATGGACAAATTCTTCCAACTGATCTGCGCGCGAGGCCAAGCGATCTTCTTCTTGTCCAAGATAAG
CCTGTCTAGCTTCAAGTATGACGGGCTGATACTGGGCCGGCAGGCGCTCCATTGCCCAGTCGGCAGCGAC
ATCCTTCGGCGCGATTTTGCCGGTTACTGCGCTGTACCAAATGCGGGACAACGTAAGCACTACATTTCGC
TCATCGCCAGCCCAGTCGGGCGGCGAGTTCCATAGCGTTAAGGTTTCATTTAGCGCCTCAAATAGATCCT
GTTCAGGAACCGGATCAAAGAGTTCCTCCGCCGCTGGACCTACCAAGGCAACGCTATGTTCTCTTGCTTT
TGTCAGCAAGATAGCCAGATCAATGTCGATCGTGGCTGGCTCGAAGATACCTGCAAGAATGTCATTGCGC
TGCCATTCTCCAAATTGCAGTTCGCGCTTAGCTGGATAACGCCACGGAATGATGTCGTCGTGCACAACAA
TGGTGACTTCTACAGCGCGGAGAATCTCGCTCTCTCCAGGGGAAGCCGAAGTTTCCAAAAGGTCGTTGAT
CAAAGCTCGCCGCGTTGTTTCATCAAGCCTTACGGTCACCGTAACCAGCAAATCAATATCGCTGTGTGGC
TTCAGGCCGCCATCCACTGCGGAGCCGTACAAATGTACGGCCAGCAACGTCGGTTCGAGATGGCGCTCGA
TGACGCCAACTACCTCTGATAGTTGAGTCGATACTTCGGCGATCACCGCTTCCCTCATGATGTTTAACTT
TGTTTTAGGGCGACTGCCCTGCTGCGTAACATCGTTGCTGCTCCATAACATCAAACATCGACCCACGGCG
TAACGCGCTTGCTGCTTGGATGCCCGAGGCATAGACTGTACCCCAAAAAAAAACAGTCATAACAAGCCAT
GAAAACCGCCACTGCGCCGTTACCACCGCTGCGTTCGGTCAAGGTTCTGGACCAGTTGCGTGAGCGCATA
CTCTTCCTTTTTCAATATTATTGAAGCATTTATCAGGGTTATTGTCTCATGAGCGGATACATATTTGAAT
GTATTTAGAAAAATAAACAAATAGGGGTTCCGCGCACATTTCCCCGAAAAGTGCCACCTGACGTCTAAGA
AACCATTATTATCATGACATTAACCTATAAAAATAGGCGTATCACGAGGCCCTTTCGTCCACTGAAGAGC
CACTTCGTGGTCTCAAGCGGGACCAAAACGAAAAAAGACGCTCGAAAGCGTCTCTTTTCTGGAATTTGGT
ACCGAGAAGCTGAGACCACAGAGTGATTAATGAATCGGCCAACGCGCGGGGAGAGGCGGTTTGCGTATTG
