Features (pLannotate 1.2.2; 6 found; start..end, strand, type, name):
    415..464     +  CDS            lacI (fragment): lac repressor; lacI; The lac repressor binds to the lac operator to inhibit transcription in E. coli. This inhibition can be relieved by adding lactose or isopropyl-β-D-thiogalactopyranoside (IPTG).
    656..760     +  promoter       AmpR promoter: bla
    751..831     -  CDS            int (fragment): INT2_ECOLX - Protein inferred from homology: Swiss-Prot protein existence level 3. Putative integrase believed to be involved in the insertion of antibiotic resistance genes into plasmids and transposons. From Escherichia coli.
    919..975     +  CDS            GmR (fragment): gentamycin acetyltransferase; aacC1; confers resistance to gentamycin
    982..1770    +  CDS            aadA: S3AD_ECOLX - Experimental evidence at protein level: Swiss-Prot protein existence level 1. Mediates bacterial resistance to the antibiotics streptomycin and spectinomycin. From Escherichia coli.
   1944..232     +  rep_origin     ori (across the origin): high-copy-number ColE1/pMB1/pBR322/pUC origin of replication
>Addgene plasmid #162353 | pC0.292 L3S2P11 Sequencing Result | analyzer sequence | sequence record 323934
GACCTACACCGAACTGAGATACCTACAGCGTGAGCTATGAGAAAGCGCCACGCTTCCCGAAGGGAGAAAG
GCGGACAGGTATCCGGTAAGCGGCAGGGTCGGAACAGGAGAGCGCACGAGGGAGCTTCCAGGGGGAAACG
CCTGGTATCTTTATAGTCCTGTCGGGTTTCGCCACCTCTGACTTGAGCGTCGATTTTTGTGATGCTCGTC
AGGGGGGCGGAGCCTATGGAAAAACGCCAGCAACGCGGCCTTTTTACGGTTCCTGGCCTTTTGCTGGCCT
TTTGCTCACATGTTCTTTCCTGCGTTATCCCCTGATTCTGTGGATAACCGTATTACCGCCTTTGAGTGAG
CTGATACCGCTCGCCGCAGCCGAACGACCGAGCGCAGCGAGTCAGTGAGCGAGGAAGCGGAAGAGCGCCC
AATACGCAAACCGCCTCTCCCCGCGCGTTGGCCGATTCATTAATCACTCTGTGGTCTCAGCTTCCAATTA
TTGAACACCCTTCGGGGTGTTTTTTTGTTTCTGGTCTCCCCGCTTGAGACCACGAAGTGGCTCTTCAGTG
GACGAAAGGGCCTCGTGATACGCCTATTTTTATAGGTTAATGTCATGATAATAATGGTTTCTTAGACGTC
AGGTGGCACTTTTCGGGGAAATGTGCGCGGAACCCCTATTTGTTTATTTTTCTAAATACATTCAAATATG
TATCCGCTCATGAGACAATAACCCTGATAAATGCTTCAATAATATTGAAAAAGGAAGAGTATGCGCTCAC
GCAACTGGTCCAGAACCTTGACCGAACGCAGCGGTGGTAACGGCGCAGTGGCGGTTTTCATGGCTTGTTA
TGACTGTTTTTTTTTGGGGTACAGTCTATGCCTCGGGCATCCAAGCAGCAAGCGCGTTACGCCGTGGGTC
GATGTTTGATGTTATGGAGCAGCAACGATGTTACGCAGCAGGGCAGTCGCCCTAAAACAAAGTTAAACAT
CATGAGGGAAGCGGTGATCGCCGAAGTATCGACTCAACTATCAGAGGTAGTTGGCGTCATCGAGCGCCAT
CTCGAACCGACGTTGCTGGCCGTACATTTGTACGGCTCCGCAGTGGATGGCGGCCTGAAGCCACACAGCG
ATATTGATTTGCTGGTTACGGTGACCGTAAGGCTTGATGAAACAACGCGGCGAGCTTTGATCAACGACCT
TTTGGAAACTTCGGCTTCCCCTGGAGAGAGCGAGATTCTCCGCGCTGTAGAAGTCACCATTGTTGTGCAC
GACGACATCATTCCGTGGCGTTATCCAGCTAAGCGCGAACTGCAATTTGGAGAATGGCAGCGCAATGACA
TTCTTGCAGGTATCTTCGAGCCAGCCACGATCGACATTGATCTGGCTATCTTGCTGACAAAAGCAAGAGA
ACATAGCGTTGCCTTGGTAGGTCCAGCGGCGGAGGAACTCTTTGATCCGGTTCCTGAACAGGATCTATTT
GAGGCGCTAAATGAAACCTTAACGCTATGGAACTCGCCGCCCGACTGGGCTGGCGATGAGCGAAATGTAG
TGCTTACGTTGTCCCGCATTTGGTACAGCGCAGTAACCGGCAAAATCGCGCCGAAGGATGTCGCTGCCGA
CTGGGCAATGGAGCGCCTGCCGGCCCAGTATCAGCCCGTCATACTTGAAGCTAGACAGGCTTATCTTGGA
CAAGAAGAAGATCGCTTGGCCTCGCGCGCAGATCAGTTGGAAGAATTTGTCCATTACGTAAAAGGCGAGA
TCACCAAGGTAGTCGGCAAATAACTGTCAGACCAAGTTTACTCATATATACTTTAGATTGATTTAAAACT
TCATTTTTAATTTAAAAGGATCTAGGTGAAGATCCTTTTTGATAATCTCATGACCAAAATCCCTTAACGT
GAGTTTTCGTTCCACTGAGCGTCAGACCCCGTAGAAAAGATCAAAGGATCTTCTTGAGATCCTTTTTTTC
TGCGCGTAATCTGCTGCTTGCAAACAAAAAAACCACCGCTACCAGCGGTGGTTTGTTTGCCGGATCAAGA
GCTACCAACTCTTTTTCCGAAGGTAACTGGCTTCAGCAGAGCGCAGATACCAAATACTGTTCTTCTAGTG
TAGCCGTAGTTAGGCCACCACTTCAAGAACTCTGTAGCACCGCCTACATACCTCGCTCTGCTAATCCTGT
TACCAGTGGCTGCTGCCAGTGGCGATAAGTCGTGTCTTACCGGGTTGGACTCAAGACGATAGTTACCGGA
TAAGGCGCAGCGGTCGGGCTGAACGGGGGGTTCGTGCACACAGCCCAGCTTGGAGCGAAC
